Addgene plasmid #91038: pMOD_A1610
Purpose: Module A, Promoter: ZmUbi, Gene: Csy4-P2A-TaCas9_D10A nickase, Terminator: HSP
Depositing lab: Daniel Voytas. Depositing organization: University of Minnesota. Publication: A multi-purpose toolkit to enable advanced genome engineering in plants. Cermak T, Curtin SJ, Gil-Humanes J, Cegan R, Kono TJY, Konecna E, Belanto JJ, Starker CG, Mathre JW, Greenstein RL, Voytas DF. Plant Cell. 2017 May 18. pii: tpc.00922.2016. doi: 10.1105/tpc.16.00922. PubMed 28522548.
Backbone
  Vector backbone: pMOD_A1001
  Vector type: CRISPR
Growth in bacteria
  Bacterial resistance: Ampicillin, 100 μg/mL
  Growth temperature: 37°C
  Growth strain: DH5alpha
  Copy number: High Copy
Gene/Insert
  Gene/Insert name: Csy4-P2A-TaCas9_D10A nickase
  Species: Synthetic
  Mutation: D10A
  Promoter: ZmUbi
  Cloning method: Gibson Cloning
  Sequencing primers: 5′ unknown
Terms and licenses: Academic/Nonprofit Terms; Industry Terms: Not Available to Industry
How to cite: pMOD_A1610 was a gift from Daniel Voytas (Addgene plasmid # 91038 ; http://n2t.net/addgene:91038 ; RRID:Addgene_91038)
