[The description below was written by a language model from this plasmid's Addgene catalogue record and pLannotate feature annotations shown in this document.]
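Description:
pMOD_A1610 is a "Module A" plasmid from a modular plant genome-engineering toolkit, built on the pMOD_A1001 backbone and classed as a CRISPR vector. It is a roughly 9.1 kb high-copy plasmid maintained in E. coli through a ColE1/pUC-type origin of replication, with selection by ampicillin resistance (β-lactamase expressed from its native bla promoter). No plant selectable marker, T-DNA borders or plant replication elements appear in the annotated features, which fits its role as a component module and not a finished transformation vector. The record does not spell out how the module is combined with others.

The payload is a single plant expression cassette. The maize polyubiquitin (ZmUbi) promoter, a strong constitutive promoter commonly used in monocots, drives one open reading frame encoding Csy4 (Cas6f, the Pseudomonas aeruginosa CRISPR endoribonuclease) joined by a P2A self-cleaving peptide to a Streptococcus pyogenes-type Cas9 carrying the D10A mutation. Transcription ends at the Arabidopsis HSP18.2 terminator. The "Ta" prefix in the insert name probably denotes a wheat codon-optimised Cas9, but the record lists the species only as synthetic.

P2A-mediated ribosomal skipping yields the two proteins separately from one transcript. Csy4 cuts RNA at its specific recognition hairpins, so it can release individual guide RNAs from a polycistronic array supplied on a companion construct. The D10A change inactivates the RuvC domain, turning Cas9 into a nickase that cuts only one DNA strand. Such nickases are typically used with paired guides to increase specificity or to stimulate repair without a blunt double-strand break. The construct therefore supports multiplexed nickase-based editing in plants.
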