Features (pLannotate 1.2.2; 7 found; start..end, strand, type, name):
     80..668     +  rep_origin     ori: high-copy-number ColE1/pMB1/pBR322/pUC origin of replication
    882..2871    +  promoter       Ubi promoter: maize polyubiquitin gene promoter
   2883..3443    +  CDS            cas6f: CAS6_PSEAB - Also known as csy4. Experimental evidence at protein level: Swiss-Prot protein existence level 1. CRISPR (clustered regularly interspaced short palindromic repeat) is an adaptive immune system that provides protection against mobile genetic elements (viruses, transposable elements and conjugative plasmids). CRISPR clusters contain sequences complementary to antecedent mobile elements and target invading nucleic acids. CRISPR clusters are transcribed and processed into CRISPR RNA (crRNA). Processes pre-crRNA into individual crRNA units. Absolutely required for crRNA production or s
   3510..7613    +  CDS            cas9: CAS9_STRP1 - Also known as csn1 From Streptococcus pyogenes serotype M1.
   7673..7921    +  terminator     HSP terminator: efficient transcription terminator from the Arabidopsis thaliana heat shock protein 18.2 gene (Nagaya et al., 2010)
   8005..8105    +  promoter       AmpR promoter: bla
   8106..8966    +  CDS            AmpR: β-lactamase; bla; confers resistance to ampicillin, carbenicillin, and related antibiotics
>Addgene plasmid #91038 | pMOD_A1610 | addgene full sequence | sequence record 181792 | Addgene NGS Result
GCCTTGACGGCAAAATCCCTTAACGTGAGTTTTCGTTCCACTGAGCGTCAGACCCCGTAGAAAAGATCAA
AGGATCTTCTTGAGATCCTTTTTTTCTGCGCGTAATCTGCTGCTTGCAAACAAAAAAACCACCGCTACCA
GCGGTGGTTTGTTTGCCGGATCAAGAGCTACTAACTCTTTTTCCGAAGGTAACTGGCTTCAGCAGAGCGC
AGATACCAAATACTGTTCTTCTAGTGTAGCCGTAGTTAGGCCACCACTTCAAGAACTCTGTAGCACCGCC
TACATACCTCGCTCTGCTAATCCTGTTACCAGTGGCTGCTGCCAGTGGCGATAAGTCGTGTCTTACCGGG
TTGGACTCAAGACGATAGTTACCGGATAAGGCGCAGCGGTCGGGCTGAACGGGGGGTTCGTGCTCACAGC
CCAGCTTGGAGCGAACGACCTACACCGAACTGAGATACCTACAGCGTGAGCTATGAGAAAGCGCCACGCT
TCCCGAAGGGAGAAAGGCGGACAGGTATCCGGTAAGCGGCAGGGTCGGAACAGGAGAGCGCACGAGGGAG
CTTCCAGGGGGAAACGCCTGGTATCTTTATAGTCCTGTCGGGTTTCGCCACCTCTGACTTGAGCGTCGAT
TTTTGTGATGCTCGTCAGGGGGGCGGAGCCTATGGAAAAACGCCAGCAACGCGGCCTTTTTACGGTTCCT
GGCCTTTTGCTGGCCTTTTGCTCACATGTTCTTTCCTGCGTTATCCCCTGATTCTGTGGATAACCGTATT
ACCGCCTTTGAGTGAGCTGATACCGCTCGCCGCAGCCGAACGACCGAGCGCAGCGAGTCAGTGAGCGAGG
AAGCGGAAGAGCGCCCACCTGCTCATGATCTGCAGGCGCGCCTGCAGTGCAGCGTGACCCGGTCGTGCCC
CTCTCTAGAGATAATGAGCATTGCATGTCTAAGTTATAAAAAATTACCACATATTTTTTTTGTCACACTT
GTTTGAAGTGCAGTTTATCTATCTTTATACATATATTTAAACTTTACTCTACGAATAATATAATCTATAG
TACTACAATAATATCAGTGTTTTAGAGAATCATATAAATGAACAGTTAGACATGGTCTAAAGGACAATTG
AGTATTTTGACAACAGGACTCTACAGTTTTATCTTTTTAGTGTGCATGTGTTCTCCTTTTTTTTTGCAAA
TAGCTTCACCTATATAATACTTCATCCATTTTATTAGTACATCCATTTAGGGTTTAGGGTTAATGGTTTT
TATAGACTAATTTTTTTAGTACATCTATTTTATTCTATTTTAGCCTCTAAATTAAGAAAACTAAAACTCT
ATTTTAGTTTTTTTATTTAATAATTTAGATATAAAATAGAATAAAATAAAGTGACTAAAAATTAAACAAA
TACCCTTTAAGAAATTAAAAAAACTAAGGAAACATTTTTCTTGTTTCGAGTAGATAATGCCAGCCTGTTA
AACGCCGTCGACGAGTCTAACGGACACCAACCAGCGAACCAGCAGCGTCGCGTCGGGCCAAGCGAAGCAG
ACGGCACGGCATCTCTGTCGCTGCCTCTGGACCCCTCTCGAGAGTTCCGCTCCACCGTTGGACTTGCTCC
GCTGTCGGCATCCAGAAATTGCGTGGCGGAGCGGCAGACGTGAGCCGGCACGGCAGGCGGCCTCCTCCTC
CTCTCACGGCACCGGCAGCTACGGGGGATTCCTTTCCCACCGCTCCTTCGCTTTCCCTTCCTCGCCCGCC
GTAATAAATAGACACCCCCTCCACACCCTCTTTCCCCAACCTCGTGTTGTTCGGAGCGCACACACACACA
ACCAGATCTCCCCCAAATCCACCCGTCGGCACCTCCGCTTCAAGGTACGCCGCTCGTCCTCCCCCCCCCC
CTCTCTACCTTCTCTAGATCGGCGTTCCGGTCCATGGTTAGGGCCCGGTAGTTCTACTTCTGTTCATGTT
TGTGTTAGATCCGTGTTTGTGTTAGATCCGTGCTGCTAGCGTTCGTACACGGATGCGACCTGTACGTCAG
ACACGTTCTGATTGCTAACTTGCCAGTGTTTCTCTTTGGGGAATCCTGGGATGGCTCTAGCCGTTCCGCA
GACGGGATCGATTTCATGATTTTTTTTGTTTCGTTGCATAGGGTTTGGTTTGCCCTTTTCCTTTATTTCA
ATATATGCCGTGCACTTGTTTGTCGGGTCATCTTTTCATGCTTTTTTTTGTCTTGGTTGTGATGATGTGG
TCTGGTTGGGCGGTCGTTCTAGATCGGAGTAGAATTAATTCTGTTTCAAACTACCTGGTGGATTTATTAA
TTTTGGATCTGTATGTGTGTGCCATACATATTCATAGTTACGAATTGAAGATGATGGATGGAAATATCGA
TCTAGGATAGGTATACATGTTGATGCGGGTTTTACTGATGCATATACAGAGATGCTTTTTGTTCGCTTGG
TTGTGATGATGTGGTGTGGTTGGGCGGTCGTTCATTCGTTCTAGATCGGAGTAGAATACTGTTTCAAACT
ACCTGGTGTATTTATTAATTTTGGAACTGTATGTGTGTGTCATACATCTTCATAGTTACGAGTTTAAGAT
GGATGGAAATATCGATCTAGGATAGGTATACATGTTGATGTGGGTTTTACTGATGCATATACATGATGGC
ATATGCAGCATCTATTCATATGCTCTAACCTTGAGTACCTATCTATTATAATAAACAAGTATGTTTTATA
ATTATTTTGATCTTGATATACTTGGATGATGGCATATGCAGCAGCTATATGTGGATTTTTTTAGCCCTGC
CTTCATACGCTATTTATTTGCTTGGTACTGTTTCTTTTGTCGATGCTCACCCTGTTGTTTGGTGTTACTT
CCTGCAGGAAGCATGGACCACTACCTCGACATCAGGCTCAGGCCAGACCCAGAGTTCCCACCAGCCCAGC
TCATGTCCGTCCTCTTCGGCAAGCTCCACCAGGCCCTCGTGGCCCAGGGCGGCGACAGGATCGGCGTGTC
CTTCCCAGACCTCGACGAGTCCAGGTCCAGGCTCGGCGAGAGGCTCCGCATCCACGCCTCCGCCGACGAC
CTCAGGGCCCTCCTCGCCAGGCCGTGGCTGGAGGGCCTCAGGGACCACCTCCAGTTCGGCGAGCCAGCCG
TGGTGCCACACCCAACCCCATACAGGCAAGTGTCCAGGGTGCAAGCCAAGTCCAACCCAGAGAGGCTCAG
GAGGAGGCTCATGAGGAGGCACGACCTCTCCGAGGAAGAGGCCAGGAAGCGCATCCCAGACACCGTGGCC
AGGGCCCTCGACCTCCCATTCGTGACCCTCAGGTCCCAGTCCACCGGCCAGCACTTCCGCCTCTTCATCA
GGCACGGCCCACTCCAGGTGACCGCCGAGGAGGGCGGCTTTACCTGCTACGGCCTCTCCAAGGGCGGCTT
CGTGCCGTGGTTCGGCTCCGGCGCCACCAACTTCTCCCTCCTCAAGCAAGCCGGCGACGTGGAGGAGAAC
CCAGGCCCAATGGACAAGAAGTACTCGATCGGCCTCGCCATCGGGACGAACTCAGTTGGCTGGGCCGTGA
TCACCGACGAGTACAAGGTGCCCTCTAAGAAGTTCAAGGTCCTGGGGAACACCGACCGCCATTCCATCAA
GAAGAACCTCATCGGCGCTCTCCTGTTCGACAGCGGGGAGACCGCTGAGGCTACGAGGCTCAAGAGAACC
GCTAGGCGCCGGTACACGAGAAGGAAGAACAGGATCTGCTACCTCCAAGAGATTTTCTCCAACGAGATGG
CCAAGGTTGACGATTCATTCTTCCACCGCCTGGAGGAGTCTTTCCTCGTGGAGGAGGATAAGAAGCACGA
GCGGCATCCCATCTTCGGCAACATCGTGGACGAGGTTGCCTACCACGAGAAGTACCCTACGATCTACCAT
CTGCGGAAGAAGCTCGTGGACTCCACCGATAAGGCGGACCTCAGACTGATCTACCTCGCTCTGGCCCACA
TGATCAAGTTCCGCGGCCATTTCCTGATCGAGGGGGATCTCAACCCAGACAACAGCGATGTTGACAAGCT
GTTCATCCAACTCGTGCAGACCTACAACCAACTCTTCGAGGAGAACCCGATCAACGCCTCTGGCGTGGAC
GCGAAGGCTATCCTGTCCGCGAGGCTCTCGAAGTCCAGGAGGCTGGAGAACCTGATCGCTCAGCTCCCAG
GCGAGAAGAAGAACGGCCTGTTCGGGAACCTCATCGCTCTCAGCCTGGGGCTCACCCCGAACTTCAAGTC
GAACTTCGATCTCGCTGAGGACGCCAAGCTGCAACTCTCCAAGGACACCTACGACGATGACCTCGATAAC
CTCCTGGCCCAGATCGGCGATCAATACGCGGACCTGTTCCTCGCTGCCAAGAACCTGTCGGACGCCATCC
TCCTGTCAGATATCCTCCGCGTGAACACCGAGATCACGAAGGCTCCACTCTCTGCCTCCATGATCAAGCG
CTACGACGAGCACCATCAGGATCTGACCCTCCTGAAGGCGCTGGTCCGCCAACAGCTCCCGGAGAAGTAC
AAGGAGATTTTCTTCGATCAGTCGAAGAACGGCTACGCTGGGTACATCGACGGCGGGGCCTCACAAGAGG
AGTTCTACAAGTTCATCAAGCCAATCCTGGAGAAGATGGACGGCACGGAGGAGCTCCTGGTGAAGCTCAA
CAGGGAGGACCTCCTGCGGAAGCAGAGAACCTTCGATAACGGCAGCATCCCCCACCAAATCCATCTCGGG
GAGCTGCACGCCATCCTGAGAAGGCAAGAGGACTTCTACCCTTTCCTCAAGGATAACCGGGAGAAGATCG
AGAAGATCCTGACCTTCAGAATCCCATACTACGTCGGCCCTCTCGCGCGGGGGAACTCAAGATTCGCTTG
GATGACCCGCAAGTCTGAGGAGACCATCACGCCGTGGAACTTCGAGGAGGTGGTGGACAAGGGCGCTAGC
GCTCAGTCGTTCATCGAGAGGATGACCAACTTCGACAAGAACCTGCCCAACGAGAAGGTGCTCCCTAAGC
ACTCGCTCCTGTACGAGTACTTCACCGTCTACAACGAGCTCACGAAGGTGAAGTACGTCACCGAGGGCAT
GCGCAAGCCAGCGTTCCTGTCCGGGGAGCAGAAGAAGGCTATCGTGGACCTCCTGTTCAAGACCAACCGG
AAGGTCACGGTTAAGCAACTCAAGGAGGACTACTTCAAGAAGATCGAGTGCTTCGATTCGGTCGAGATCA
GCGGCGTTGAGGACCGCTTCAACGCCAGCCTCGGGACCTACCACGATCTCCTGAAGATCATCAAGGATAA
GGACTTCCTGGACAACGAGGAGAACGAGGATATCCTGGAGGACATCGTGCTGACCCTCACGCTGTTCGAG
GACAGGGAGATGATCGAGGAGCGCCTGAAGACGTACGCCCATCTCTTCGATGACAAGGTCATGAAGCAAC
TCAAGCGCCGGAGATACACCGGCTGGGGGAGGCTGTCCCGCAAGCTCATCAACGGCATCCGGGACAAGCA
GTCCGGGAAGACCATCCTCGACTTCCTCAAGAGCGATGGCTTCGCCAACAGGAACTTCATGCAACTGATC
CACGATGACAGCCTCACCTTCAAGGAGGATATCCAAAAGGCTCAAGTGAGCGGCCAGGGGGACTCGCTGC
ACGAGCATATCGCGAACCTCGCTGGCTCCCCCGCGATCAAGAAGGGCATCCTCCAGACCGTGAAGGTTGT
GGACGAGCTCGTGAAGGTCATGGGCCGGCACAAGCCTGAGAACATCGTCATCGAGATGGCCAGAGAGAAC
CAAACCACGCAGAAGGGGCAAAAGAACTCTAGGGAGCGCATGAAGCGCATCGAGGAGGGCATCAAGGAGC
TGGGGTCCCAAATCCTCAAGGAGCACCCAGTGGAGAACACCCAACTGCAGAACGAGAAGCTCTACCTGTA
CTACCTCCAGAACGGCAGGGATATGTACGTGGACCAAGAGCTGGATATCAACCGCCTCAGCGATTACGAC
GTCGATCATATCGTTCCCCAGTCTTTCCTGAAGGATGACTCCATCGACAACAAGGTCCTCACCAGGTCGG
ACAAGAACCGCGGCAAGTCAGATAACGTTCCATCTGAGGAGGTCGTTAAGAAGATGAAGAACTACTGGAG
GCAGCTCCTGAACGCCAAGCTGATCACGCAAAGGAAGTTCGACAACCTCACCAAGGCTGAGAGAGGCGGG
CTCTCAGAGCTGGACAAGGCCGGCTTCATCAAGCGGCAGCTGGTCGAGACCAGACAAATCACGAAGCACG
TTGCGCAAATCCTCGACTCTCGGATGAACACGAAGTACGATGAGAACGACAAGCTGATCAGGGAGGTTAA
GGTGATCACCCTGAAGTCTAAGCTCGTCTCCGACTTCAGGAAGGATTTCCAGTTCTACAAGGTTCGCGAG
ATCAACAACTACCACCATGCCCATGACGCTTACCTCAACGCTGTGGTCGGCACCGCTCTGATCAAGAAGT
ACCCAAAGCTGGAGTCCGAGTTCGTGTACGGGGACTACAAGGTTTACGATGTGCGCAAGATGATCGCCAA
GTCGGAGCAAGAGATCGGCAAGGCTACCGCCAAGTACTTCTTCTACTCAAACATCATGAACTTCTTCAAG
ACCGAGATCACGCTGGCCAACGGCGAGATCCGGAAGAGACCGCTCATCGAGACCAACGGCGAGACGGGGG
AGATCGTGTGGGACAAGGGCAGGGATTTCGCGACCGTCCGCAAGGTTCTCTCCATGCCCCAGGTGAACAT
CGTCAAGAAGACCGAGGTCCAAACGGGCGGGTTCTCAAAGGAGTCTATCCTGCCTAAGCGGAACAGCGAC
AAGCTCATCGCCAGAAAGAAGGACTGGGACCCAAAGAAGTACGGCGGGTTCGACAGCCCTACCGTGGCCT
ACTCGGTCCTGGTTGTGGCGAAGGTTGAGAAGGGCAAGTCCAAGAAGCTCAAGAGCGTGAAGGAGCTCCT
GGGGATCACCATCATGGAGAGGTCCAGCTTCGAGAAGAACCCAATCGACTTCCTGGAGGCCAAGGGCTAC
AAGGAGGTGAAGAAGGACCTGATCATCAAGCTCCCGAAGTACTCTCTCTTCGAGCTGGAGAACGGCAGGA
AGAGAATGCTGGCTTCCGCTGGCGAGCTCCAGAAGGGGAACGAGCTCGCGCTGCCAAGCAAGTACGTGAA
CTTCCTCTACCTGGCTTCCCACTACGAGAAGCTCAAGGGCAGCCCGGAGGACAACGAGCAAAAGCAGCTG
TTCGTCGAGCAGCACAAGCATTACCTCGACGAGATCATCGAGCAAATCTCCGAGTTCAGCAAGCGCGTGA
TCCTCGCCGACGCGAACCTGGATAAGGTCCTCTCCGCCTACAACAAGCACCGGGACAAGCCCATCAGAGA
GCAAGCGGAGAACATCATCCATCTCTTCACCCTGACGAACCTCGGCGCTCCTGCTGCTTTCAAGTACTTC
GACACCACGATCGATCGGAAGAGATACACCTCCACGAAGGAGGTCCTGGACGCGACCCTCATCCACCAGT
CGATCACCGGCCTGTACGAGACGAGGATCGACCTCTCACAACTCGGCGGGGATAAGAGACCCGCAGCAAC
CAAGAAGGCAGGGCAAGCAAAGAAGAAGAAGTGACTCGAGTATATGAAGATGAAGATGAAATATTTGGTG
TGTCAAATAAAAAGCTTGTGTGCTTAAGTTTGTGTTTTTTTCTTGGCTTGTTGTGTTATGAATTTGTGGC
TTTTTCTAATATTAAATGAATGTAAGATCACATTATAATGAATAAACAAATGTTTCTATAATCCATTGTG
AATGTTTTGTTGGATCTCTTCTGCAGCATATAACTACTGTATGTGCTATGGTATGGACTATGGAATATGA
TTAAAGATAAGGAGCTCGTTAACCGGTGACGGACGTGGGCAGGTGTGATGAAAAGCCTTAGGGTCAGGTG
GCACTTTTCGGGGAAATGTGCGATGAACCCCTATTTGTTTATTTTTCTAAATACATTCAAATATGTATCC
GCTAATGAGACAATAACCCTGATAAATGCTTCAATTATATTGAAAAAGGAAGAGTATGAGTATCCAACAT
TTCCGTGTCGCCCTTATTCCCTTTTTTGCGGCCTTCTGCCTTCCTGTTTTTGCTCACCCAGAAACGCTGG
TGAAAGTAAAAGATGCTGAAGATCAGTTGGGTGCCCGAGTGGGTTACATTGAACTGGATCTCAACAGCGG
CAAAATCTTAGAGAGTTTTCGCCCCGAAGAACGCTTCCCAATGATGAGCACTTTCAAAGTTCTGCTATGT
GGCGCGGTGTTATCCCGTATTGATGCTGGGCAAGAGCAACTCGGTCGCCGCATACACTATTCTCAGAATG
ACTTGGTTGAGTATTCACCAGTCACAGAAAAGCATCTTACGGATGGCATGACAGTAAGAGAATTATGTAG
TGCTGCCATAACCATGAGTGATAACACTGCGGCCAACTTACTTCTGACAACGATTGGAGGACCGAAGGAG
CTAACCGCTTTTTTGCACAACATGGGGGATCATGTAACTCGCCTTGATCGTTGGGAACCGGAGCTGAATG
AAGCCATACCAAACGACGAGCGTGACACCACGATGCCTGTAGCAATGGCAACAACTCTCCGCAAACTATT
AACTGGCGAACTACTTACTCTTGCTTCACGCCAGCAACTCATTGACTGGATGGAGGCGGACAAAGTTGCA
GGACCACTTCTGCGCTCGGCACTTCCGGCTGGCTGGTTTATTGCTGATAAATCTGGAGCCGGTGAGCGTG
GGTCTCGCGGTATCATTGCAGCACTGGGGCCAGATGGTAAGCCCTCCCGTATCGTAGTTATCTACACGAC
GGGGAGTCAGGCAACTATGGATGAACGAAATAGACAGATCGCTGAGATAGGTGCCTCACTGATTAAGCAT
TGGTAACTGTCAGACGAAGGGAAATAAATAGTAGCCCGCCTGATGTGCGGGCTTTTTTTTGGTGGTGGTT
ACCAGTGTCGCTTAGCTACCGTAGGTCCTCTTAGGCGGTCCGATTAGCGACATAGTCATCAAT
